LOCUS       Exported 3382 bp ds-DNA circular SYN 13-MAY-2021
DEFINITION  Cloning vector for expression of sgRNA-15xPBSw.
ACCESSION   .
VERSION     .
KEYWORDS    pAC1428-pX-sgRNA-15xPBSw
SOURCE      synthetic DNA construct
  ORGANISM  synthetic DNA construct
REFERENCE   1 (bases 1 to 3382)
  AUTHORS   Cheng AW, Jillette N, Lee P, Plaskon D, Fujiwara Y, Wang W,
            Taghbalout A, Wang H
  TITLE     Casilio: a versatile CRISPR-Cas9-Pumilio hybrid for gene regulation
            and genomic labeling.
  JOURNAL   Cell Res. 2016 Feb;26(2):254-7. doi: 10.1038/cr.2016.3. Epub 2016
            Jan 15.
  PUBMED    26768771
REFERENCE   2 (bases 1 to 3382)
  AUTHORS   .
  TITLE     Direct Submission
  JOURNAL   Exported May 13, 2021 from SnapGene Server 1.1.58
            http://www.snapgene.com
FEATURES             Location/Qualifiers
     source          1..3382
                     /organism="synthetic DNA construct"
                     /mol_type="other DNA"
     promoter        9..249
                     /label=U6 promoter
                     /note="RNA polymerase III promoter for human U6 snRNA"
     primer_bind     9..29
                     /label=hU6-F
                     /note="Human U6 promoter, forward primer"
     primer_bind     180..199
                     /label=LKO.1 5'
                     /note="Human U6 promoter, forward primer"
     repeat_region   645..785
                     /label=AAV2 ITR
                     /note="inverted terminal repeat of adeno-associated virus
                     serotype 2"
     repeat_region   645..774
                     /label=AAV2 ITR
     rep_origin      860..1315
                     /direction=RIGHT
                     /label=f1 ori
                     /note="f1 bacteriophage origin of replication; arrow
                     indicates direction of (+) strand synthesis"
     primer_bind     complement(947..966)
                     /label=F1ori-R
                     /note="F1 origin, reverse primer"
     primer_bind     1157..1178
                     /label=F1ori-F
                     /note="F1 origin, forward primer"
     primer_bind     complement(1332..1351)
                     /label=pRS-marker
                     /note="pRS vectors, use to sequence yeast selectable
                     marker"
     primer_bind     1451..1473
                     /label=pGEX 3'
                     /note="pGEX vectors, reverse primer"
     primer_bind     complement(1511..1529)
                     /label=pBRforEco
                     /note="pBR322 vectors, upsteam of EcoRI site, forward
                     primer"
     promoter        1597..1701
                     /gene="bla"
                     /label=AmpR promoter
     CDS             1702..2562
                     /codon_start=1
                     /gene="bla"
                     /product="beta-lactamase"
                     /label=AmpR
                     /note="confers resistance to ampicillin, carbenicillin, and
                     related antibiotics"
                     /translation="MSIQHFRVALIPFFAAFCLPVFAHPETLVKVKDAEDQLGARVGYI
                     ELDLNSGKILESFRPEERFPMMSTFKVLLCGAVLSRIDAGQEQLGRRIHYSQNDLVEYS
                     PVTEKHLTDGMTVRELCSAAITMSDNTAANLLLTTIGGPKELTAFLHNMGDHVTRLDRW
                     EPELNEAIPNDERDTTMPVAMATTLRKLLTGELLTLASRQQLIDWMEADKVAGPLLRSA
                     LPAGWFIADKSGAGERGSRGIIAALGPDGKPSRIVVIYTTGSQATMDERNRQIAEIGAS
                     LIKHW"
     primer_bind     complement(1920..1939)
                     /label=Amp-R
                     /note="Ampicillin resistance gene, reverse primer"
     rep_origin      2733..3321
                     /direction=RIGHT
                     /label=ori
                     /note="high-copy-number ColE1/pMB1/pBR322/pUC origin of
                     replication"
     primer_bind     3222..3241
                     /label=pBR322ori-F
                     /note="pBR322 origin, forward primer"
ORIGIN
        1 ggcgcgccga gggcctattt cccatgattc cttcatattt gcatatacga tacaaggctg
       61 ttagagagat aattggaatt aatttgactg taaacacaaa gatattagta caaaatacgt
      121 gacgtagaaa gtaataattt cttgggtagt ttgcagtttt aaaattatgt tttaaaatgg
      181 actatcatat gcttaccgta acttgaaagt atttcgattt cttggcttta tatatcttgt
      241 ggaaaggacg aaacaccggg tcttcgagaa gacctgttta agagctatgc tggaaacagc
      301 atagcaagtt taaataaggc tagtccgtta tcaacttgaa aaagtggcac cgagtcggtg
      361 ccaattgggt ctccagattg tatatagcct gtatatagcc tgtatatagc ctgtatatag
      421 cctgtatata agattgtata tagcctgtat atagcctgta tatagcctgt atatagcctg
      481 tatataagat tgtatatagc ctgtatatag cctgtatata gcctgtatat agcctgtata
      541 taagatcttt ttttgtttta gagctagaaa tagcaagtta aaataaggct agtccgtagc
      601 gcgtgcgcca attctgcaga caaatggcgg cgcgccgcgg ccgcaggaac ccctagtgat
      661 ggagttggcc actccctctc tgcgcgctcg ctcgctcact gaggccgggc gaccaaaggt
      721 cgcccgacgc ccgggctttg cccgggcggc ctcagtgagc gagcgagcgc gcagctgcct
      781 gcaggggcgc ctgatgcggt attttctcct tacgcatctg tgcggtattt cacaccgcat
      841 annnnnnnnn nnnnnnnnnn nnnnnnnnnn nnnnnnnnnn nnnnnnnnnn nnnnnnnnnn
      901 nnnnnnnnnn nnnnnnnnnn nnnnnnnnnn nnnnnnnnnn nnnnnnnnnn nnnnnnnnnn
      961 nnnnnnnnnn nnnnnnnnnn nnncnnnnnn nnnnnnnnnn nnnnnnnnnn nnnnnnnnnn
     1021 nnnnnnnnnn nnnnnnnnnn nnnnnnnnnn nnnnnnnnnn nnnnnnnnnn nnnnnnnnnn
     1081 nnnnnnnnnn nnnnnnnnnn nnnnnnnnnn nnnnnnnnnn nnnnnccttt gacgttggag
     1141 tccacgttct ttaatagtgg actcttgttc caaactggaa caacactcaa ccctatctcg
     1201 ggctattctt ttgatttata agggattttg ccgatttcgg cctattggtt aaaaaatgag
     1261 ctgatttaac aaaaatttaa cgcgaatttt aacaaaatat taacgtttac aattttatgg
     1321 tgcactctca gtacaatctg ctctgatgcc gcatagttaa gccagccccg acacccgcca
     1381 acacccgctg acgcgccctg acgggcttgt ctgctcccgg catccgctta cagacaagct
     1441 gtgaccgtct ccgggagctg catgtgtcag aggttttcac cgtcatcacc gaaacgcgcg
     1501 agacgaaagg gcctcgtgat acgcctattt ttataggtta atgtcatgat aataatggtt
     1561 tcttagacgt caggtggcac ttttcgggga aatgtgcgcg gaacccctat ttgtttattt
     1621 ttctaaatac attcaaatat gtatccgctc atgagacaat aaccctgata aatgcttcaa
     1681 taatattgaa aaaggaagag tatgagtatt caacatttcc gtgtcgccct tattcccttt
     1741 tttgcggcat tttgccttcc tgtttttgct cacccagaaa cgctggtgaa agtaaaagat
     1801 gctgaagatc agttgggtgc acgagtgggt tacatcgaac tggatctcaa cagcggtaag
     1861 atccttgaga gttttcgccc cgaagaacgt tttccaatga tgagcacttt taaagttctg
     1921 ctatgtggcg cggtattatc ccgtattgac gccgggcaag agcaactcgg tcgccgcata
     1981 cactattctc agaatgactt ggttgagtac tcaccagtca cagaaaagca tcttacggat
     2041 ggcatgacag taagagaatt atgcagtgct gccataacca tgagtgataa cactgcggcc
     2101 aacttacttc tgacaacgat cggaggaccg aaggagctaa ccgctttttt gcacaacatg
     2161 ggggatcatg taactcgcct tgatcgttgg gaaccggagc tgaatgaagc cataccaaac
     2221 gacgagcgtg acaccacgat gcctgtagca atggcaacaa cgttgcgcaa actattaact
     2281 ggcgaactac ttactctagc ttcccggcaa caattaatag actggatgga ggcggataaa
     2341 gttgcaggac cacttctgcg ctcggccctt ccggctggct ggtttattgc tgataaatct
     2401 ggagccggtg agcgtggaag ccgcggtatc attgcagcac tggggccaga tggtaagccc
     2461 tcccgtatcg tagttatcta cacgacgggg agtcaggcaa ctatggatga acgaaataga
     2521 cagatcgctg agataggtgc ctcactgatt aagcattggt aactgtcaga ccaagtttac
     2581 tcatatatac tttagattga tttaaaactt catttttaat ttaaaaggat ctaggtgaag
     2641 atcctttttg ataatctcat gaccaaaatc ccttaacgtg agttttcgtt ccactgagcg
     2701 tcagaccccg tagaaaagat caaaggatct tcttgagatc ctttttttct gcgcgtaatc
     2761 tgctgcttgc aaacaaaaaa accaccgcta ccagcggtgg tttgtttgcc ggatcaagag
     2821 ctaccaactc tttttccgaa ggtaactggc ttcagcagag cgcagatacc aaatactgtc
     2881 cttctagtgt agccgtagtt aggccaccac ttcaagaact ctgtagcacc gcctacatac
     2941 ctcgctctgc taatcctgtt accagtggct gctgccagtg gcgataagtc gtgtcttacc
     3001 gggttggact caagacgata gttaccggat aaggcgcagc ggtcgggctg aacggggggt
     3061 tcgtgcacac agcccagctt ggagcgaacg acctacaccg aactgagata cctacagcgt
     3121 gagctatgag aaagcgccac gcttcccgaa gggagaaagg cggacaggta tccggtaagc
     3181 ggcagggtcg gaacaggaga gcgcacgagg gagcttccag ggggaaacgc ctggtatctt
     3241 tatagtcctg tcgggtttcg ccacctctga cttgagcgtc gatttttgtg atgctcgtca
     3301 ggggggcgga gcctatggaa aaacgccagc aacgcggcct ttttacggtt cctggccttt
     3361 tgctggcctt ttgctcacat gt
//
