[The description below was written by a language model from this plasmid's Addgene catalogue record and the feature table of its GenBank file.]
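Description:
pAC1428-pX-sgRNA-15xPBSw is a small (3,382 bp) empty cloning backbone derived from pX330, intended for mammalian expression of a CRISPR single guide RNA carrying an array of 15 "PBSw" elements. It belongs to the Casilio system, a CRISPR-Cas9-Pumilio hybrid platform for gene regulation and genomic labelling. In that design the PBS units appended to the sgRNA act as binding sites for Pumilio/PUF-domain fusion proteins, so that effector or fluorescent modules can be recruited in multiple copies to a Cas9-targeted locus. The plasmid is propagated in E. coli through a high-copy pUC/ColE1-type origin and selected with ampicillin via the bla (beta-lactamase) gene under its own promoter. An f1 phage origin is also present.

The only annotated expression element is the human U6 promoter, an RNA polymerase III promoter suited to producing short, defined, non-polyadenylated transcripts such as guide RNAs. The sgRNA scaffold and the 15xPBSw array are not annotated in the feature table. They presumably lie in the unannotated stretch between the U6 promoter and the downstream elements, but the record gives neither their positions nor the sites or method used to insert a spacer. No Cas9 coding sequence is annotated, and the plasmid's size is consistent with its absence, so Cas9 or dCas9 and the PUF-fusion effectors would have to be supplied from separate constructs. A single AAV2 inverted terminal repeat remains downstream of the sgRNA region, apparently a remnant of the parental backbone. With only one ITR annotated, the record does not support use as an AAV packaging vector. The typical use is to clone a target-specific guide sequence and transfect the plasmid into mammalian cells alongside the other Casilio components.
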