Addgene plasmid #71928: pAC1428-pX-sgRNA-15xPBSw
Purpose: (Empty Backbone) Cloning vector for expression of sgRNA-15xPBSw
Depositing lab: Albert Cheng. Depositing organization: Jackson Laboratory. Publication: Casilio: a versatile CRISPR-Cas9-Pumilio hybrid for gene regulation and genomic labeling. Cheng AW, Jillette N, Lee P, Plaskon D, Fujiwara Y, Wang W, Taghbalout A, Wang H. Cell Res. 2016 Feb;26(2):254-7. doi: 10.1038/cr.2016.3. Epub 2016 Jan 15. PubMed 26768771.
Backbone
  Vector backbone: pX330; pUC ori vector
  Vector type: Mammalian Expression, CRISPR
  Promoter: U6
Growth in bacteria
  Bacterial resistance: Ampicillin, 100 μg/mL
  Growth temperature: 37°C
  Growth strain: DH5alpha
  Copy number: Unknown
Gene/Insert
  Cloning method: Unknown
  Sequencing primers: 5′ gagggcctatttcccatgattcc; 3′ gccatttgtctgcagaattggc
Terms and licenses: Academic/Nonprofit Terms; Industry Terms: Not Available to Industry
Depositor comments: Please visit http://casil.io for more information, updates, and protocols.
How to cite: pAC1428-pX-sgRNA-15xPBSw was a gift from Albert Cheng (Addgene plasmid # 71928)
