>Addgene plasmid #71928 | pAC1428-pX-sgRNA-15xPBSw | addgene partial sequence | sequence record 136746 | hU6-F 5'-GAGGGCCTATTTCCCATGATT-3'
GTTAGAGAGATAATTGGAATTAATTTGACTGTAAACACAAAGATATTAGTACAAAATACGTGACGTAGAA
AGTAATAATTTCTTGGGTAGTTTGCAGTTTTAAAATTATGTTTTAAAATGGACTATCATATGCTTACCGT
AACTTGAAAGTATTTCGATTTCTTGGCTTTATATATCTTGTGGAAAGGACGAAACACCGGGTCTTCGAGA
AGACCTGTTTAAGAGCTATGCTGGAAACAGCATAGCAAGTTTAAATAAGGCTAGTCCGTTATCAACTTGA
AAAAGTGGCACCGAGTCGGTGCCAATTGGGTCTCCAGATTGTATATAGCCTGTATATAGCCTGTATATAG
CCTGTATATAGCCTGTATATAAGATTGTATATAGCCTGTATATAGCCTGTATATAGCCTGTATATAGCCT
GTATATAAGATTGTATATAGCCTGTATATAGCCTGTATATAGCCTGTATATAGCCTGTATATAAGATCTT
TTTTTGTTTTAGAGCTAGAAATAGCAAGTTAAAATAAGGCTAGTCCGTAGCGCGTGCGCCAATTCTGCAG
ACAAATGGCGGCGCGCCGCGGCCGCAGGAACCCCTAGTGATGGAGTTGGCCACTCCCTCTCTGCGCGC
